Addgene plasmid #218564: pro::EX1:GFP
Purpose: Transcriptional reporter for ARF7 promoter
Depositing lab: Anthony Bishopp. Depositing organization: University of Nottingham.
Backbone
  Vector backbone: pGGZ003
  Vector type: Plant Expression
Growth in bacteria
  Bacterial resistance: Spectinomycin, 50 μg/mL
  Growth temperature: 37°C
  Growth strain: DH5alpha
  Copy number: High Copy
Gene/Insert
  Gene/Insert name: AT5G20730 (alt name: ARF7)
  Species: A. thaliana (mustard weed)
  Entrez Gene: NPH4 (a.k.a. AT5G20730, ARF7, AUXIN RESPONSE FACTOR 7, AUXIN-REGULATED TRANSCRIPTIONAL ACTIVATOR 7, AUXIN-RESPONSIVE TRANSCRIPTIONAL ACTIVATOR 7, BIP, BIPOSTO, IAA21, IAA23, IAA25, MASSUGU 1, MSG1, NON-PHOTOTROPHIC HYPOCOTYL, T1M15.130, T1M15_130, TIR5, TRANSPORT INHIBITOR RESPONSE 5, indole-3-acetic acid inducible 21, indole-3-acetic acid inducible 23, indole-3-acetic acid inducible 25)
  Cloning method: Golden Gate
Terms and licenses: Academic/Nonprofit Terms; Industry Terms: Not Available to Industry
How to cite: pro::EX1:GFP was a gift from Anthony Bishopp (Addgene plasmid # 218564 ; http://n2t.net/addgene:218564 ; RRID:Addgene_218564)
