[The description below was written by a language model from this plasmid's Addgene catalogue record and pLannotate feature annotations shown in this document.]
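Description:
pro::EX1:GFP is a plant expression binary vector of about 14.5 kb, assembled by Golden Gate cloning in the pGGZ003 (GreenGate destination) backbone and intended as a transcriptional reporter for the promoter of Arabidopsis thaliana AUXIN RESPONSE FACTOR 7 (ARF7, AT5G20730, also known as NPH4/MSG1). The backbone carries a high-copy ColE1/pUC-type origin for propagation in E. coli and the pSa origin, which supports replication in Agrobacterium when the required replicase is supplied in trans. The aadA gene provides spectinomycin/streptomycin selection in bacteria. Nopaline-type left and right T-DNA border repeats delimit the region transferred to the plant genome.

Within the T-DNA, the annotated reporter is a GFP coding sequence (matched by the annotation tool to yEGFP) followed by the pea rbcS-E9 terminator. A stretch of roughly 5 kb upstream of GFP is unannotated. It presumably holds the ARF7 regulatory sequence, and the name suggests that the first exon is included, but the record does not define the boundaries of this fragment.

A second, oppositely oriented cassette encodes the small membrane protein RCI2A (LTI6A) upstream of tdTomato, apparently as a fusion. It is preceded by the TMV Ω translational enhancer, flanked by attB1/attB2 sites and ended by an OCS terminator. Such a fusion would typically serve as a red plasma-membrane marker outlining cells, but its promoter is not annotated.

A hygromycin phosphotransferase gene with an OCS terminator allows selection of transformed plants, and its promoter is likewise not identified. The construct is suited to Agrobacterium-mediated transformation to visualise where and when ARF7 is transcribed.
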