Features (pLannotate 1.2.2; 17 found; start..end, strand, type, name):
     46..68      -  misc_feature   LB T-DNA repeat: left border repeat from nopaline C58 T-DNA (truncated)
    195..630     -  rep_origin     pSa ori: origin of replication from bacterial plasmid pSa
    635..736     -  CDS            TRA2_ECOLX (fragment): Protein predicted: Swiss-Prot protein existence level 4. Required for transposition of transposon Tn903. From Escherichia coli.
    921..1706    +  CDS            aadA: S3AD_SHIFL - Experimental evidence at protein level: Swiss-Prot protein existence level 1. Mediates bacterial resistance to the antibiotics streptomycin and spectinomycin. From Shigella flexneri.
   1880..2468    +  rep_origin     ori: high-copy-number ColE1/pMB1/pBR322/pUC origin of replication
   2559..2583    -  misc_feature   RB T-DNA repeat: right border repeat from nopaline C58 T-DNA
   2679..3386    -  terminator     OCS terminator: octopine synthase terminator
   3405..3429    +  protein_bind   attB2: mutant version of attB; recombination site for the Gateway® BP reaction BP Clonase™
   3449..4876    -  CDS            tdTomato: tdTomato is a basic (constitutively fluorescent) orange fluorescent protein published in 2004, derived from Discosoma sp.. It is reported to be a somewhat slowly-maturing tandem dimer with low acid sensitivity.
   4913..5209    -  CDS            RCI2A: RCI2A_ARATH - Also known as LTI6A. Experimental evidence at transcript level: Swiss-Prot protein existence level 2. From Arabidopsis thaliana (Mouse-ear cress).
   5232..5287    -  misc_feature   TMV Ω: translational enhancer from the tobacco mosaic virus 5'-leader sequence (Gallie et al., 1988)
   5309..5333    -  protein_bind   attB1: mutant version of attB; recombination site for the Gateway® BP reaction BP Clonase™
  10372..11088   +  CDS            yEGFP: yEGFP is a fluorescent protein published in 1997.
  11397..12038   +  terminator     E9 terminator: terminator and polyadenylation signal from the pea rbcS-E9 gene
  12727..13749   +  CDS            HygR: aminoglycoside phosphotransferase from E. coli; aph(4)-Ia; confers resistance to hygromycin
  13757..14464   +  terminator     OCS terminator: octopine synthase terminator
  14497..14515   -  promoter       SP6 promoter: promoter for bacteriophage SP6 RNA polymerase
>Addgene plasmid #218564 | pro::EX1:GFP | addgene full sequence | sequence record 437873 | Addgene NGS Result
TCTAGACCAAGCATGCACAGCTGGCGTTCTCAGCCAGATCCAACGTTACACCACAATATATCCTGCCAAG
ATCTAATTCCGGGGATCGGAAATCCAGAAGCCCGAGAGGTTGCCGCCTTTCGGGCTTTTTCTTTTTCAAA
AAAAAAAATTTATAAAACGATCTGTTGCGGCCGGCCGCCGGGTTGTGGGCAAAGGCGCTCGACGGTGGGC
AACCGCTTGCGGTTGTCCACGGGCGGAGCCGGTGCGCGTAGCGCATTGTCCACAAGCCAAGGGCGACCAA
TAATTGATATATATATTCATAATTGAAAAGCTAATTGAACATACTACTTGCTGTAACTACTTGCCGGAGC
GAGGGGTGTTTGCAAGCTGTTGATCTGAAAGGGCTATTAGCGTTCTCACGTGCCTTTTTGATTAGCGATT
TCACGTGACCTTATTAGCGATTTCACGTACTCCGATTAGCGATTTCACGTACCCTGATTAGCGATTTCAC
GTGGATAGTTTTTGGAGCGGGCCGGAAAGCCCCGTGAATCAAGGCTTTGCGGGGCATTAGCGGTTTCACG
TGGATAACTACCCTCTATCCACAGGCTTCCGGGGATAAAAAAGCCCGCTCGACGGCGGGCTGTTGGATGG
GGATCGCCTGAATCGCCCCATCATCCAGCCAGAAAGTGAGGGAGCCACGGTTGATGAGAGCTTTGTTGTA
GGTGGACCAGTTGGTGATTTTGAACTTTTGCTTTGCCACGGAACGGTCTGCGTTGTCGGGAAGATGCGTG
ATCTGATCCTTCAACTCAGCAAAAGTTCGATTTATTCAACAAAGCCACGTTGTGTCTCAAAATCTCTGAT
GTTACATTGCACAAGATAAAAATATATCATCATGAACAATAAAACTGTCTGCTTACATAAACAGTAATAC
AAGGGGTGTTATGAGGGAAGCGGTGATCGCCGAAGTATCGACTCAACTATCAGAGGTAGTTGGCGTCATC
GAGCGCCATCTCGAACCGACGTTGCTGGCCGTACATTTGTACGGCTCCGCAGTGGATGGCGGCCTGAAGC
CACACAGTGATATTGATTTGCTGGTTACGGTGACCGTAAGGCTTGATGAAACAACGCGGCGAGCTTTGAT
CAACGACCTTTTGGAAACTTCGGCTTCCCCTGGAGAGAGCGAGATTCTCCGCGCTGTAGAAGTCACCATT
GTTGTGCACGACGACATCATTCCGTGGCGTTATCCAGCTAAGCGCGAACTGCAATTTGGAGAATGGCAGC
GCAATGACATTCTTGCAGGTATCTTCGAGCCAGCCACGATCGACATTGATCTGGCTATCTTGCTGACAAA
AGCAAGAGAACATAGCGTTGCCTTGGTAGGTCCAGCGGCGGAGGAACTCTTTGATCCGGTTCCTGAACAG
GATCTATTTGAGGCGCTAAATGAAACCTTAACGCTATGGAACTCGCCGCCCGACTGGGCTGGCGATGAGC
GAAATGTAGTGCTTACGTTGTCCCGCATTTGGTACAGCGCAGTAACCGGCAAAATCGCGCCGAAGGATGT
CGCTGCCGACTGGGCAATGGAGCGCCTGCCGGCCCAGTATCAGCCCGTCATACTTGAAGCTAGGCAGGCT
TATCTTGGACAAGAAGATCGCTTGGCCTCGCGCGCAGATCAGTTGGAAGAATTTGTTCACTACGTGAAAG
GCGAGATCACCAAGGTAGTCGGCAAATAATCACTAGACCAATGTTACACATATATACTTTAGATTGATTT
AAAACTTCATTTTTAATTTAAAAGGATCTAGGTGAAGATCCTTTTTGATAATCTCATGACCAAAATCCCT
TAACGTGAGTTTTCGTTCCACTGAGCGTCAGACCCCGTAGAAAAGATCAAAGGATCTTCTTGAGATCCTT
TTTTTCTGCGCGTAATCTGCTGCTTGCAAACAAAAAAACCACCGCTACCAGCGGTGGTTTGTTTGCCGGA
TCAAGAGCTACCAACTCTTCTTCCGAAGGTAACTGGCTTCAGCAGAGCGCAGATACCAAATACTGTTCTT
CTAGTGTAGCCGTAGTTAGGCCACCACTTCAAGAACTCTGTAGCACCGCCTACATACCTCGCTCTGCTAA
TCCTGTTACCAGTGGCTGCTGCCAGTGGCGATAAGTCGTGTCTTACCGGGTTGGACTCAAGACGATAGTT
ACCGGATAAGGCGCAGCGGTCGGGCTGAACGGGGGGTTCGTGCACACAGCCCAGCTTGGAGCGAACGACC
TACACCGAACTGAGATACCTACAGCGTGAGCTATGAGAAAGCGCCACGCTTCCCGAAGGGAGAAAGGCGG
ACAGGTATCCGGTAAGCGGCAGGGTCGGAACAGGAGAGCGCACGAGGGAGCTTCCAGGGGGAAACGCCTG
GTATCTTTATAGTCCTGTCGGGTTTCGCCACCTCTGACTTGAGCGTCGATTTTTGTGATGCTCGTCAGGG
GGGCGGAGCCTATGGAAAAACGCCAGCAACGCGGCCTTTTTACGGTTCCTGGCCTTTTGCTGGCCTTTTG
CTCACATGAGATCTCAAACAAACACATACAGCGACTTAGTTTACCCGCCAATATATCCTGTCAAGGCTCG
AACTAGGCTCGGACGAAGTAAGCGGCCGCAACCTTAATTAAACACGGCGCGCCAACAGCGATCGCACCAG
GTACCTTGCATGCCGGTCCTGCTGAGCCTCGACATGTTGTCGCAAAATTCGCCCTGGACCCGCCCAACGA
TTTGTCGTCACTGTCAAGGTTTGACCTGCACTTCATTTGGGGCCCACATACACCAAAAAAATGCTGCATA
ATTCTCGGGGCAGCAAGTCGGTTACCCGGCCGCCGTGCTGGACCGGGTTGAATGGTGCCCGTAACTTTCG
GTAGAGCGGACGGCCAATACTCAACTTCAAGGAATCTCACCCATGCGCGCCGGCGGGGAACCGGAGTTCC
CTTCAGTGAGCGTTATTAGTTCGCCGCTCGGTGTGTCGTAGATACTAGCCCCTGGGGCACTTTTGAAATT
TGAATAAGATTTATGTAATCAGTCTTTTAGGTTTGACCGGTTCTGCCGCTTTTTTTAAAATTGGATTTGT
AATAATAAAACGCAATTGTTTGTTATTGTGGCGCTCTATCATAGATGTCGCTATAAACCTATTCAGCACA
ATATATTGTTTTCATTTTAATATTGTACATATAAGTAGTAGGGTACAATCAGTAAATTGAACGGAGAATA
TTATTCATAAAAATACGATAGTAACGGGTGATATATTCATTAGAATGAACCGAAACCGGCGGTAAGGATC
TGAGCTACACATGCTCAGGTTTTTTACAACGTGCACAACAGAATTGAAAGCAAATATCATGCGATCATAG
GCGTCTCGCATATCTCATTAAAGCAGGACTCTAGAGGATCATCAACCACTTTGTACAAGAAAGCTGGGTC
GGCGCGCCCACCCTTTTACTTGTACAACTCGTCCATACCGTAGAGGAAGAGGTGGTGGCGGCCCTCGGAA
CGCTCGTACTGTTCGACAATGGTGTAATCCTCGTTGTGGGAGGTAATGTCCAACTTGGTATCAACGTAGT
AATAACCAGGCAATTGAACGGGTTTCTTGGCCATGTAGATGGTCTTAAACTCCACGAGGTAATGTCCACC
GTCCTTCAACTTCAATGCCTGGTGAATCTCGCCCTTCAACACTCCATCGCGGGGATACAAGCGCTCTGTT
GAAGCCTCCCAGCCCATAGTCTTCTTCTGCATAACTGGGCCGTCTGGTGGGAAATTGGTTCCACGCATTT
TGACCTTGTAGATAAGCGTACCATCTTGAAGGGAGGAGTCTTGGGTGACTGTAACCAAACCACCGTCCTC
GAAGTTCATAACGCGCTCCCACTTAAATCCTTCTGGGAAAGACAACTTCTTATAATCTGGAATATCGGCT
GGGTGTTTCACGTAAGCCTTGGAACCGTACATAAACTGTGGTGAGAGAATATCCCAAGCGAAAGGAAGTG
GTCCACCCTTGGTGACTTTCAACTTAGCTGTCTGAGTGCCCTCATATGGGCGGCCCTCACCCTCTCCTTC
GATCTCGAACTCGTGGCCATTCATTGAGCCCTCCATACGGACTTTGAAGCACATAAACTCCTTGATCACA
GCCATGTTATTATCCTCGGATGAAGCGGTGCCAGAGCTGCCACTACCGGTGCTTCCAGTACCATGACCCA
AGAAAAGGTGATGGCGACCCTCAGACCTCTCATATTGTTCAACGATGGTGTAGTCCTCGTTGTGGGAGGT
GATATCGAGTTTAGTGTCCACGTAGTAATAGCCGGGGAGTTGCACGGGCTTCTTAGCCATGTAGATGGTC
TTGAACTCCACCAAGTAGTGGCCTCCATCCTTAAGTTTGAGAGCTTGGTGGATTTCACCCTTAAGAACGC
CGTCTCTTGGGTAAAGCCTCTCAGTGGAGGCTTCCCAACCCATAGTTTTCTTTTGCATGACTGGACCATC
GGGAGGAAAGTTTGTGCCTCTCATCTTCACCTTGTAGATCAAAGTGCCGTCCTGCAAACTAGAATCTTGG
GTCACAGTCACAAGACCTCCATCCTCGAAGTTCATGACCCTTTCCCACTTGAAACCCTCTGGGAAGGACA
ACTTTTTGTAATCGGGGATGTCAGCAGGATGCTTAACGTATGCCTTAGAGCCATACATGAATTGGGGGGA
CAAGATGTCCCAAGCGAAGGGCAAAGGACCACCCTTAGTCACTTTGAGCTTTGCGGTTTGGGTGCCCTCG
TAGGGTCTACCTTCACCCTCGCCCTCGATCTCGAACTCGTGACCGTTCATGGAACCTTCCATCCTAACCT
TGAATCTCATGAACTCTTTGATAACCTCCTCACCCTTGGAAACCATGGATCGGGCTGCCGCAGCGGCAGC
AGCCGCAGCAGGTTTGGTGAGGACATAAATGGCGTATATGATCCCAGGAATATACCCAAGTAGCGTCAAA
ACCAAACATATCCAAAACTCAACCTGCAACAAAATTCATAATTTCAACTTTTAATTTCTAGTGTGGATAA
ATGTAAAAAAAGAACCATATTTGACTAAAGTATAAGATTAATTAACCAAAATAAAACTCAGTCTAAATAT
GAGAGGAAAGATAAATACCCCGCAACCAAATCTGAGAAAGACACCGAGTGGAGGCAAGAGGATGGCGATA
ATAATATCAACGAAAGTAGCTGTACTCATTTTGGTGAAGGGGGCGGCCGCTGTAATTGTAAATAGTAATT
GTAATGTTGTTTGTTGTTTGTTGTTGTTGGTAATTGTTGTAAAAATACGCGGCCGCGGAGCCTGCTTTTT
TGTACAAACTTGTTGATGATCCCTGTTAATCAGAAAAACTCAGATTAATCGACAAATTCGATCGCACAAA
CTAGAAACTAACACCAGATCTAGATAGAAATCACAAATCGAAGAGTAATTATTCGACAAAACTCAAATTA
TTTGAACAAATCGGATGATATCTATGAAACCCTAATCGAGAATTAAGATGATATCTAACGATCAAACCCA
GAAAATCGTCTTCGATCTAAGATTAACAGAATCTAAACCAAAGAACATATACGAAATTGGGATCGAACGA
AAACAAAATCGAAGATTTTGAGAGAATAAGGAACACAGAAATTTACCTTGATCACGGTAGAGAGAATTGA
GAGAAAGTTTTTAAGATTTTGAGAAATTGAAATCTGAATTGTGAAGAAGAAGAGCTCTTTGGGTATTGTT
TTATAGAAGAAGAAGAAGAAAAGACGAGGACGACTAGGTCACGAGAAAGCTAAGGCGGTGAAGCAATAGC
TAATAATAAAATGACACGTGTATTGAGCGTTGTTTACACGCAAAGTTGTTTTTGGCTAATTGCCTTATTT
TTAGGTTGAGGAAAAGTATTTGTGCTTTGAGTTGATAAACACGACTCGTGTGTGCCGGCTGCAACCACTT
TGACGCCGTTTATTACTGACTCGTCGACAACCACAATTTCTAACGGTCGTCATAAGATCCAGCCGTTGAG
ATTTAACGATCGTTACGATTTATATTTTTTTAGCATTATCGTTTTATTTTTTAAATATACGGTGGAGCTG
AAAATTGGCAATAATTGAACCGTGGGTCCCACTGCATTGAAGCGTATTTCGTATTTTCTAGAATTCTTCG
TGCTTTATTTCTTTTCCTTTTTGTTTTTTTTTGCCATTTATCTAATGCAAGTGGGCTTATAAAATCAGTG
AATTTCTTGGAAAAGTAACTTCTTTATCGTATAACATATTGTGAAATTATCCATTTCTTTTAATTTTTTA
GTGTTATTGGATATTTTTGTATGATTATTGATTTGCATAGGATAATGACTTTTGTATCAAGTTGGTGAAC
AAGTCTCGTTAAAAAAGGCAAGTGGTTTGGTGACTCGATTTATTCTTGTTATTTAATTCATATATCAATG
GATCTTATTTGGGGCCTGGTCCATATTTAACACTCGTGTTCAGTCCAATGACCAATAATATTTTTTCATT
AATAACAATGTAACAAGAATGATACACAAAACATTCTTTGAATAAGTTCGCTATGAAGAAGGGAACTTAT
CCGGTCCTAGATCATCAGTTCATACAAACCTCCATAGAGTTCAACATCTTAAACAAGAATATCCTGATCT
GAAGAATGTGGAGGCTTTAGTCCCTTGGATACTTGGGAGGCTGTGGAAGAACAGAAACGAGCTGGTGCTT
AAAGGGAGGGAATTTGGAACCAATGAGGTATTAGTAAGGACACAAGAAGATGCAGATGAGTGGATTAGAA
GGAAAGAGGCTCAGAATGTAAGGAAAGCACCAACCACAACACCGTCGGGACAGACGAGAAACATGGGAAG
CTCCACCACAATCTTGGGTTAAGTGCAACTTTGATGGGGCATGGCCAACAGAAGGATTAAAATGTGGCTT
AGGGTGGGTGCTTCGCGATCATACAGGGAAGGTGTTATGGTTAGGTGCAAGAGCTGTGGTAAAAGTAAGA
AGCGTGCTGGAAGTAGAAGTGGAGGCTCTTAGATGGGCTGTGCTGTCATTATCCCGATTCAATTATAGGA
AGATCATTTTTGAGGTGGATTCTCAGCAACTTGTGTCTTTGGTTACATGAAAGTTATGCTTGTCAAGTCT
CAATCCAATTATCCAAGACATAAAGTATCTACTTAGCAAGTTTGAGGATTTTATGCTTGTGCATACAAGC
CGAGAAGGAAATGGAGTGGCAGATAGAATAGCTAAGGAATCTCTTTCTTTTGAGAATTATGATCTAAAGT
TGTATTCTATTGTACCAATTTGGGTTAAAAGCTCTGTTGAGCTAGACTCATATGCATACCTAAGAGATGT
CGCAAACCAGCTCATGTCACCAAACAACAATTAGAGCCAATGTGAAATGGGGTGGGAGTGTGACCACGTC
AGGTGGGATTTGCCGTGAGAGGCCCTTCTTTATTGTTTGTTCCTTTTTCTTCAATTATTATTTTCAATAA
TAATGTAATTAAACTTATCATCAAATACAAATATTCGATAAATTAAAGGATCCTCTACAAGAAATATGAA
TATTGATAACACATAAGAATAGCAAAATTTTTGTAACTATTATTAAAAATAATATTCGAGATTTGTTAAC
CATAGTATAACATTTGTAAACCACTAAACATAAAAGTAACGAGAAAATCTCCTAAAGCAAAGTAACGTTT
CTCTATATTTAGCGTTTTACAAAATTTATGTTAAAAAATTATGTTTAGCGTTTTACAAAAATTATGCTAG
AAAAGTTTATGTTTAGCGGAAATCTAAAATCACTTAAAACGCAAAAAATTAATCAGTACGTAGATTATTT
TCCACAACTCTCTCTTACATACAAATTAACAAATAATGCATATCAGAATGACATAGTAAAGTCGAGAAAA
TCATGGAATCGTAACGAAACTTCCTCGTCTCTCTCTGATAATTCATCCAACTCAAGTGGTGTATTTTGTG
GTTACATTTACATATATTGTCAACACCAACTGTCGAATTCATTAAATCGGCTAAAATACGTTGATGTGAT
TCTGGAAATATCTTTAGGACAGTATATGAGTTATTCATCTTGTTCATTTTCCACTTTCCACTGCGGACAC
CATACGGACACACAACCGGTTCTGAAATGCGTCACGCTCTTCTTCCTTTCATTCCAACTTTAATACATGC
ATGAAGTCGTAGTTCGGAGTTCATACTAAATTTCGGTCACTTTGTAATAAGAAAACTATTAACATTTTTC
TTTTTCTTTTTTTAAACGTTAGCTAGGCCTCAAAGTTTCACAAAAAAAAAAGAAAAAAAAAAGCTAGGCG
TCGAAATCCATAACTTCAAAAGGCCTTCTTACATTCATCCAATCTCCAAACTTCTGTCTTCACGCATTTA
TTGCTCAGGGACATCATGTCGCTACTCACTGCCACTTATTTGAATTGACATCCATTCATTCCATACATAT
ATATTACCTTCACTTAAAGTTGTAAGTATATAGAATTTTAAGCATTCCTGCCAAATAAGTTTTGGATCGA
ACCTAAACTAACAAAGAGGTTACTGTTTTGTAACTTTCTTTTTTGATGTGGGGTCATTCAAAGGGTTTAC
ATGCATTTTACAATGGTCTGTGATGAATATGGAGGTTCAGTCTTTGGTAGATAAAACTTGTTATGTGGCC
TTAAACCAAATAGATTGTAGTTTGTACAATGACATATTTATGGTTATATTCGGTTTTCCAATATGTTTAG
GAATATATATCACCGTTTTTTTTTGGGTAGACATTTTAACGATTATAGAGGAAAATTTTGAATGATGGCT
GTACTGGGAAAAGAGTGTAAGTTGTGATCATCATATGTAATTTTATTTTGTGTGACATTATAACACTTCT
TCCAAAAGACAAAAGTTTAGGTTAATTAATATAAGAAACCAATAAAGAATCATGAACAAAGAGAGAACTT
CTATCATTTTTGATATGAAATCGTCCGTTAAAATATTGTTCTTTGTGATCGCATATGCTGTATGTACTTA
GATTTGATCAATTAATCAACATTTACAACAAAATAAGATCAATTGTTTATAATGATGATCTAAGCGAATT
TAGATTTGTTTGTTATTATAGAACTCATTACTAAACATTTAAGTTCCATTCTCGTTTAAAACATGAACGC
TAGTTTATGAAACTCAGAACCAACCATGTAAAACTCCACAAAATTTCTAGTAAAATGCTTTTGTTCAAAA
TAATGAAAATCATAAAATTTTTTGATGAATTATGAATCCTAAAATCTATCTGAATTAAATATAGTTAACT
ACAAAAGAAATTGCCAAACATATATGTACGCACTTTGATCAAATAACTAGCTAGTCAGCTTAGTTTGTTT
TTTTCAATACATCCCCTATAAATCTATGTTATCCCTAATCAAGTATTACAATAAATGATACAGTAATAAT
AACCTTAATGAAAAAAACTTATCAAATTATCAGAGATAAGGAAAAAGAAAACACTAATAAAGTTGTTTTT
TTGTGTGTCAAAGTTAAAATTTTAGAGGACAATAATAACATTAAGAAATTAAATCGTGGCCAGTTTGCTA
GTGAATATGTCGGCTTCATGAGCATAACTAAATAGGTATAAAAAAATAAAAATATCGGAAAAAGAAAAGA
GAAGGAAAAAAAAAGGAGAGGAAGAAGAAAAAGCTGTTCCTGTGCTTTAGCAGACCTTTTGGTAGTTGTC
CTGGTCGCTGATCATCCCTTTCCGACAACTCTGTTGCTCTTTCTCTCACGTTTGAGTCTTAATCTTCGAT
TGTCCTTGGTCATCCTTAAGTTTTGTTTTTCTCTTTCGATTCATTTTCCAGATTTCTTTTTATAGAAACC
CGTCTCTTTGATTTGATTCCCCCCAAGAAAGGAAAGCAAAACAAAGAAGAGCAGCTGAATCAAGTAACTT
TGTGGGTGTTTTTGAATTATCTGACTCGAGATAAAGAGCTTCGTTAAAAACGGAATCTTTTTTAAGGTCG
TATGCTTTGTTTGTCTCTCCGGAGATTCCGCGTGTGAAAAGTCGTGGTTTTTGATCTCTTTGAGATACTT
AAAATTTCCGAGAAATTGGCGGCTCTGTCGGAGATAAAAAGCTGAGATCTTGGAGTTCCCCATTTCTGAT
TAACGATTCTCTCTGCTGTTACTTGAGCTAGGAAGCTATTAACAACTTGAGTGAAAGTTTAGGGCTTTTG
ATGAAGCTCTCACGCAAAGAGCTTAGCTTTGTATAAGCTCAGATTCAGATTATTTATTGGGTTTATTCTT
CAGAGAAAGTAAAGTTGAGTGATCAACACCATGAAAGCTCCTTCATCAAATGGAGTTTCTCCTAATCCTG
TTGAAGGCTCCATGGTGAGCAAGGGCGAGGAGCTGTTCACCGGGGTGGTGCCCATCCTGGTCGAGCTGGA
CGGCGACGTAAACGGCCACAAGTTCAGCGTGTCCGGCGAGGGCGAGGGCGATGCCACCTACGGCAAGCTG
ACCCTGAAGTTCATCTGCACCACCGGCAAGCTGCCCGTGCCCTGGCCCACCCTCGTGACCACCTTCACCT
ACGGCGTGCAGTGCTTCAGCCGCTACCCCGACCACATGAAGCAGCACGACTTCTTCAAGTCCGCCATGCC
CGAAGGCTACGTCCAGGAGCGCACCATCTTCTTCAAGGACGACGGCAACTACAAGACCCGCGCCGAGGTG
AAGTTCGAGGGCGACACCCTGGTGAACCGCATCGAGCTGAAGGGCATCGACTTCAAGGAGGACGGCAACA
TCCTGGGGCACAAGCTGGAGTACAACTACAACAGCCACAACGTCTATATCATGGCCGACAAGCAGAAGAA
CGGCATCAAGGTGAACTTCAAGATCCGCCACAACATCGAGGACGGCAGCGTGCAGCTCGCCGACCACTAC
CAGCAGAACACCCCCATCGGCGACGGCCCCGTGCTGCTGCCCGACAACCACTACCTGAGCACCCAGTCCG
CCCTGAGCAAAGACCCCAACGAGAAGCGCGATCACATGGTCCTGCTGGAGTTCGTGACCGCCGCCGGGAT
CACTCACGGCATGGACGAGCTGTACAAGATTGCTGCAGCGGCCGAATTCAAGCGTGAAGAGCAAGCAAGG
AAAGCTAAGGTGAACAATGAGAAAAAGACGGAAATAGTGAAACCAGAGAGTTGTAGCAATGAAGGAGATG
TCAAGGATCTGAAAAGAAAGGACTCTGAGGATGGAAACGAGGGTGAGGAAGAAGAAGCTTCTTCGAAACC
GAAAAAGCCAAAAGTTGCTCTTTCTCATCTTCAGGACATTGACGACACAGAAGCTGATCAAGAAGAAGAG
TCAGGTGGATCCTAGATAACCTTTACCTTCATTCCCTGTAAATTGGTACCCTGCAAAGCTTTCGTTCGTA
TCATCGGTTTCGACAACGTTCGTCAAGTTCAATGCATCAGTTTCATTGCGCACACACCAGAATCCTACTG
AGTTTGAGTATTATGGCATTGGGAAAACTGTTTTTCTTGTACCATTTGTTGTGCTTGTAATTTACTGTGT
TTTTTATTCGGTTTTCGCTATCGAACTGTGAAATGGAAATGGATGGAGAAGAGTTAATGAATGATATGGT
CCTTTTGTTCATTCTCAAATTAATATTATTTGTTTTTTCTCTTATTTGTTGTGTGTTGAATTTGAAATTA
TAAGAGATATGCAAACATTTTGTTTTGAGTAAAAATGTGTCAAATCGTGGCCTCTAATGACCGAAGTTAA
TATGAGGAGTAAAACACTTGTAGTTGTACCATTATGCTTATTCACTAGGCAACAAATATATTTTCAGACC
TAGAAAAGCTGCAAATGTTACTGAATACAAGTATGTCCTCTTGTGTTTTAGACATTTATGAACTTTCCTT
TATGTAATTTTCCAGAATCCTTGTCAGATTCTAATCATTGCTTTATAATTATAGTTATACTCATGGATTT
GTAGTTGAGTATGAAAATATTTTTTAATGCATTTTATGACTTGCCAATTGATTGACAACATGCATCAATC
GACTAGTCGACGAGTCAGTAATAAACGGCGTCAAAGTGGTTGCAGCCGGCACACACGAGTCGTGTTTATC
AACTCAAAGCACAAATACTTTTCCTCAACCTAAAAATAAGGCAATTAGCCAAAAACAACTTTGCGTGTAA
ACAACGCTCAATACACGTGTCATTTTATTATTAGCTATTGCTTCACCGCCTTAGCTTTCTCGTGACCTAG
TCGTCCTCGTCTTTTCTTCTTCTTCTTCTATAAAACAATACCCAAAGAGCTCTTCTTCTTCACAATTCAG
ATTTCAATTTCTCAAAATCTTAAAAACTTTCTCTCAATTCTCTCTACCGTGATCAAGGTAAATTTCTGTG
TTCCTTATTCTCTCAAAATCTTCGATTTTGTTTTCGTTCGATCCCAATTTCGTATATGTTCTTTGGTTTA
GATTCTGTTAATCTTAGATCGAAGACGATTTTCTGGGTTTGATCGTTAGATATCATCTTAATTCTCGATT
AGGGTTTCATAGATATCATCCGATTTGTTCAAATAATTTGAGTTTTGTCGAATAATTACTCTTCGATTTG
TGATTTCTATCTAGATCTGGTGTTAGTTTCTAGTTTGTGCGATCGAATTTGTAGATTAATCTGAGTTTTT
CTGATTAACACCACACCAATCTGGTACCAGAAAAGGGGAGAAGCAAAACCATGGGTAAAAAGCCTGAACT
CACCGCGACGTCTGTCGAGAAGTTTCTGATCGAAAAGTTCGACAGCGTCTCCGACCTGATGCAGCTCTCG
GAGGGCGAAGAATCTCGTGCTTTCAGCTTCGATGTAGGAGGGCGTGGATATGTCCTGCGGGTAAATAGCT
GCGCCGATGGTTTCTACAAAGATCGTTATGTTTATCGGCACTTTGCATCGGCCGCGCTCCCGATTCCGGA
AGTGCTTGACATTGGGGCATTCAGCGAGAGCCTGACCTATTGCATCTCCCGCCGTGCACAGGGTGTCACG
TTGCAAGACCTGCCTGAAACCGAACTGCCCGCTGTTCTGCAACCGGTCGCGGAGGCGATGGATGCCATCG
CTGCGGCCGATCTTAGCCAGACGAGCGGGTTCGGCCCATTCGGACCGCAAGGAATCGGTCAATACACTAC
ATGGCGTGATTTCATATGCGCGATTGCTGATCCCCATGTGTATCACTGGCAAACTGTGATGGACGACACC
GTCAGTGCGTCCGTCGCGCAGGCTCTCGATGAGCTGATGCTTTGGGCCGAGGACTGCCCCGAAGTCCGGC
ACCTCGTGCACGCGGATTTCGGCTCCAACAATGTCCTGACGGACAATGGCCGCATAACAGCGGTCATTGA
CTGGAGCGAGGCGATGTTCGGGGATTCCCAATACGAGGTCGCCAACATCTTCTTCTGGAGGCCGTGGTTG
GCTTGTATGGAGCAGCAGACGCGCTACTTCGAGCGGAGGCATCCGGAGCTTGCAGGATCGCCGCGGCTCC
GGGCGTATATGCTCCGCATTGGTCTTGACCAACTCTATCAGAGCTTGGTTGACGGCAATTTCGATGATGC
AGCTTGGGCGCAGGGTCGATGCGACGCAATCGTCCGATCCGGAGCCGGGACTGTCGGGCGTACACAAATC
GCCCGCAGAAGCGCGGCCGTCTGGACCGATGGCTGTGTAGAAGTACTCGCCGATAGTGGAAACCGACGCC
CCAGCACTCGTCCGAGGGCAAAGGAATAGATGCATCCTGCTTTAATGAGATATGCGAGACGCCTATGATC
GCATGATATTTGCTTTCAATTCTGTTGTGCACGTTGTAAAAAACCTGAGCATGTGTAGCTCAGATCCTTA
CCGCCGGTTTCGGTTCATTCTAATGAATATATCACCCGTTACTATCGTATTTTTATGAATAATATTCTCC
GTTCAATTTACTGATTGTACCCTACTACTTATATGTACAATATTAAAATGAAAACAATATATTGTGCTGA
ATAGGTTTATAGCGACATCTATGATAGAGCGCCACAATAACAAACAATTGCGTTTTATTATTACAAATCC
AATTTTAAAAAAAGCGGCAGAACCGGTCAAACCTAAAAGACTGATTACATAAATCTTATTCAAATTTCAA
AAGTGCCCCAGGGGCTAGTATCTACGACACACCGAGCGGCGAACTAATAACGCTCACTGAAGGGAACTCC
GGTTCCCCGCCGGCGCGCATGGGTGAGATTCCTTGAAGTTGAGTATTGGCCGTCCGCTCTACCGAAAGTT
ACGGGCACCATTCAACCCGGTCCAGCACGGCGGCCGGGTAACCGACTTGCTGCCCCGAGAATTATGCAGC
ATTTTTTTGGTGTATGTGGGCCCCAAATGAAGTGCAGGTCAAACCTTGACAGTGACGACAAATCGTTGGG
CGGGTCCAGGGCGAATTTTGCGACAACATGTCGAGGCTCAGCAGGACCGGCATGCAAGCTAGCTTACTAG
TGATATTCTATAGTGTCACCTAAATGTAT
